>Addgene plasmid #163376 | HA-Clover-HIF-2alpha S581A | addgene full sequence | sequence record 322516 | Addgene NGS Result
TCGACGGATCGGGAGATCTCCCGATCCCCTATGGTGCACTCTCAGTACAATCTGCTCTGATGCCGCATAG
TTAAGCCAGTATCTGCTCCCTGCTTGTGTGTTGGAGGTCGCTGAGTAGTGCGCGAGCAAAATTTAAGCTA
CAACAAGGCAAGGCTTGACCGACAATTGCATGAAGAATCTGCTTAGGGTTAGGCGTTTTGCGCTGCTTCG
CGATGTACGGGCCAGATATACGCGTTGACATTGATTATTGACTAGTTATTAATAGTAATCAATTACGGGG
TCATTAGTTCATAGCCCATATATGGAGTTCCGCGTTACATAACTTACGGTAAATGGCCCGCCTGGCTGAC
CGCCCAACGACCCCCGCCCATTGACGTCAATAATGACGTATGTTCCCATAGTAACGCCAATAGGGACTTT
CCATTGACGTCAATGGGTGGAGTATTTACGGTAAACTGCCCACTTGGCAGTACATCAAGTGTATCATATG
CCAAGTACGCCCCCTATTGACGTCAATGACGGTAAATGGCCCGCCTGGCATTATGCCCAGTACATGACCT
TATGGGACTTTCCTACTTGGCAGTACATCTACGTATTAGTCATCGCTATTACCATGGTGATGCGGTTTTG
GCAGTACATCAATGGGCGTGGATAGCGGTTTGACTCACGGGGATTTCCAAGTCTCCACCCCATTGACGTC
AATGGGAGTTTGTTTTGGCACCAAAATCAACGGGACTTTCCAAAATGTCGTAACAACTCCGCCCCATTGA
CGCAAATGGGCGGTAGGCGTGTACGGTGGGAGGTCTATATAAGCAGAGCTCTCTGGCTAACTAGAGAACC
CACTGCTTACTGGCTTATCGAAATTAATACGACTCACTATAGGGAGACCCAAGCTTACCATGGCCTACCC
CTACGACGTGCCCGACTACGCCTCCCTCGGATCCATGGTGAGCAAGGGCGAGGAGCTGTTCACCGGGGTG
GTGCCCATCCTGGTCGAGCTGGACGGCGACGTAAACGGCCACAAGTTCAGCGTCCGCGGCGAGGGCGAGG
GCGATGCCACCAACGGCAAGCTGACCCTGAAGTTCATCTGCACCACCGGCAAGCTGCCCGTGCCCTGGCC
CACCCTCGTGACCACCTTCGGCTACGGCGTGGCCTGCTTCAGCCGCTACCCCGACCACATGAAGCAGCAC
GACTTCTTCAAGTCCGCCATGCCCGAAGGCTACGTCCAGGAGCGCACCATCTCTTTCAAGGACGACGGTA
CCTACAAGACCCGCGCCGAGGTGAAGTTCGAGGGCGACACCCTGGTGAACCGCATCGAGCTGAAGGGCAT
CGACTTCAAGGAGGACGGCAACATCCTGGGGCACAAGCTGGAGTACAACTTCAACAGCCACAACGTCTAT
ATCACGGCCGACAAGCAGAAGAACGGCATCAAGGCTAACTTCAAGATCCGCCACAACGTTGAGGACGGCA
GCGTGCAGCTCGCCGACCACTACCAGCAGAACACCCCCATCGGCGACGGCCCCGTGCTGCTGCCCGACAA
CCACTACCTGAGCCATCAGTCCGCCCTGAGCAAAGACCCCAACGAGAAGCGCGATCACATGGTCCTGCTG
GAGTTCGTGACCGCCGCCGGGATTACACATGGCATGGACGAGCTGTACAAGGGATCCATGACAGCTGACA
AGGAGAAGAAAAGGAGTAGCTCGGAGAGGAGGAAGGAGAAGTCCCGGGATGCTGCGCGGTGCCGGCGGAG
CAAGGAGACGGAGGTGTTCTATGAGCTGGCCCATGAGCTGCCTCTGCCCCACAGTGTGAGCTCCCATCTG
GACAAGGCCTCCATCATGCGACTGGCAATCAGCTTCCTGCGAACACACAAGCTCCTCTCCTCAGTTTGCT
CTGAAAACGAGTCCGAAGCCGAAGCTGACCAGCAGATGGACAACTTGTACCTGAAAGCCTTGGAGGGTTT
CATTGCCGTGGTGACCCAAGATGGCGACATGATCTTTCTGTCAGAAAACATCAGCAAGTTCATGGGACTT
ACACAGGTGGAGCTAACAGGACATAGTATCTTTGACTTCACTCATCCCTGCGACCATGAGGAGATTCGTG
AGAACCTGAGTCTCAAAAATGGCTCTGGTTTTGGGAAAAAAAGCAAAGACATGTCCACAGAGCGGGACTT
CTTCATGAGGATGAAGTGCACGGTCACCAACAGAGGCCGTACTGTCAACCTCAAGTCAGCCACCTGGAAG
GTCTTGCACTGCACGGGCCAGGTGAAAGTCTACAACAACTGCCCTCCTCACAATAGTCTGTGTGGCTACA
AGGAGCCCCTGCTGTCCTGCCTCATCATCATGTGTGAACCAATCCAGCACCCATCCCACATGGACATCCC
CCTGGATAGCAAGACCTTCCTGAGCCGCCACAGCATGGACATGAAGTTCACCTACTGTGATGACAGAATC
ACAGAACTGATTGGTTACCACCCTGAGGAGCTGCTTGGCCGCTCAGCCTATGAATTCTACCATGCGCTAG
ACTCCGAGAACATGACCAAGAGTCACCAGAACTTGTGCACCAAGGGTCAGGTAGTAAGTGGCCAGTACCG
GATGCTCGCAAAGCATGGGGGCTACGTGTGGCTGGAGACCCAGGGGACGGTCATCTACAACCCTCGCAAC
CTGCAGCCCCAGTGCATCATGTGTGTCAACTACGTCCTGAGTGAGATTGAGAAGAATGACGTGGTGTTCT
CCATGGACCAGACTGAATCCCTGTTCAAGCCCCACCTGATGGCCATGAACAGCATCTTTGATAGCAGTGG
CAAGGGGGCTGTGTCTGAGAAGAGTAACTTCCTATTCACCAAGCTAAAGGAGGAGCCCGAGGAGCTGGCC
CAGCTGGCTCCCACCCCAGGAGACGCCATCATCTCTCTGGATTTCGGGAATCAGAACTTCGAGGAGTCCT
CAGCCTATGGCAAGGCCATCCTGCCCCCGAGCCAGCCATGGGCCACGGAGTTGAGGAGCCACAGCACCCA
GAGCGAGGCTGGGAGCCTGCCTGCCTTCACCGTGCCCCAGGCAGCTGCCCCGGGCAGCACCACCCCCAGT
GCCACCAGCAGCAGCAGCAGCTGCTCCACGCCCAATAGCCCTGAAGACTATTACACATCTTTGGATAACG
ACCTGAAGATTGAAGTGATTGAGAAGCTCTTCGCCATGGACACAGAGGCCAAGGACCAATGCAGTACCCA
GACGGATTTCAATGAGCTGGACTTGGAGACACTGGCACCCTATATCCCCATGGACGGGGAAGACTTCCAG
CTAAGCCCCATCTGCCCCGAGGAGCGGCTCTTGGCGGAGAACCCACAGTCCACCCCCCAGCACTGCTTCA
GTGCCATGACAAACATCTTCCAGCCACTGGCCCCTGTAGCCCCGCACGCTCCCTTCCTCCTGGACAAGTT
TCAGCAGCAGCTGGAGAGCAAGAAGACAGAGCCCGAGCACCGGCCCATGTCCTCCATCTTCTTTGATGCC
GGAAGCAAAGCATCCCTGCCACCGTGCTGTGGCCAGGCCAGCACCCCTCTCTCTTCCATGGGGGGCAGAT
CCAATACCCAGTGGCCCCCAGATCCACCATTACATTTTGGGCCCACAAAGTGGGCCGTCGGGGATCAGCG
CACAGAGTTCTTGGGAGCAGCGCCGTTGGGGCCCCCTGTCTCTCCACCCCATGTCTCCACCTTCAAGACA
AGGTCTGCAAAGGGTTTTGGGGCTCGAGGCCCAGACGTGCTGAGTCCGGCCATGGTAGCCCTCTCCAACA
AGCTGAAGCTGAAGCGACAGCTGGAGTATGAAGAGCAAGCCTTCCAGGACCTGAGCGGGGGGGACCCACC
TGGTGGCAGCACCTCACATTTGATGTGGAAACGGATGAAGAACCTCAGGGGTGGGAGCTGCCCTTTGATG
CCGGACAAGCCACTGAGCGCAAATGTACCCAATGATAAGTTCACCCAAAACCCCATGAGGGGCCTGGGCC
ATCCCCTGAGACATCTGCCGCTGCCACAGCCTCCATCTGCCATCAGTCCCGGGGAGAACAGCAAGAGCAG
GTTCCCCCCACAGTGCTACGCCACCCAGTACCAGGACTACAGCCTGTCGTCAGCCCACAAGGTGTCAGGC
ATGGCAAGCCGGCTGCTCGGGCCCTCATTTGAGTCCTACCTGCTGCCCGAACTGACCAGATATGACTGTG
AGGTGAACGTGCCCGTGCTGGGAAGCTCCACGCTCCTGCAAGGAGGGGACCTCCTCAGAGCCCTGGACCA
GGCCACCTGAGATATCCATCACACTGGCGGCCGCTCGAGCATGCATCTAGAGGGCCCTATTCTATAGTGT
CACCTAAATGCTAGAGCTCGCTGATCAGCCTCGACTGTGCCTTCTAGTTGCCAGCCATCTGTTGTTTGCC
CCTCCCCCGTGCCTTCCTTGACCCTGGAAGGTGCCACTCCCACTGTCCTTTCCTAATAAAATGAGGAAAT
TGCATCGCATTGTCTGAGTAGGTGTCATTCTATTCTGGGGGGTGGGGTGGGGCAGGACAGCAAGGGGGAG
GATTGGGAAGACAATAGCAGGCATGCTGGGGATGCGGTGGGCTCTATGGCTTCTGAGGCGGAAAGAACCA
GCTGGGGCTCTAGGGGGTATCCCC
[124 nt withheld, positions 4645-4768]
C
[91 nt withheld, positions 4770-4860]
A
[49 nt withheld, positions 4862-4910]
CCTTTGACGTTGGAGTCCACGTTCTTT
[37 nt withheld, positions 4938-4974]
ACCCTATCTCGGTCTATTCTTTTGATTTATAAGGGATTTTGCCGATTTCGGCCTATTGGTTAAAAAATGA
GCTGATTTAACAAAAATTTAACGCGAATTAATTCTGTGGAATGTGTGTCAGTTAGGGTGTGGAAAGTCCC
CAGGCTCCCCAGCAGGCAGAAGTATGCAAAGCATGCATCTCAATTAGTCAGCAACCAGGTGTGGAAAGTC
CCCAGGCTCCCCAGCAGGCAGAAGTATGCAAAGCATGCATCTCAATTAGTCAGCAACCATAGTCCCGCCC
CTAACTCCGCCCATCCCGCCCCTAACTCCGCCCAGTTCCGCCCATTCTCCGCCCCATGGCTGACTAATTT
TTTTTATTTATGCAGAGGCCGAGGCCGCCTCTGCCTCTGAGCTATTCCAGAAGTAGTGAGGAGGCTTTTT
TGGAGGCCTAGGCTTTTGCAAAAAGCTCCCGGGAGCTTGTATATCCATTTTCGGATCTGATCAAGAGACA
GGATGAGGATCGTTTCGCATGATTGAACAAGATGGATTGCACGCAGGTTCTCCGGCCGCTTGGGTGGAGA
GGCTATTCGGCTATGACTGGGCACAACAGACAATCGGCTGCTCTGATGCCGCCGTGTTCCGGCTGTCAGC
GCAGGGGCGCCCGGTTCTTTTTGTCAAGACCGACCTGTCCGGTGCCCTGAATGAACTGCAGGACGAGGCA
GCGCGGCTATCGTGGCTGGCCACGACGGGCGTTCCTTGCGCAGCTGTGCTCGACGTTGTCACTGAAGCGG
GAAGGGACTGGCTGCTATTGGGCGAAGTGCCGGGGCAGGATCTCCTGTCATCTCACCTTGCTCCTGCCGA
GAAAGTATCCATCATGGCTGATGCAATGCGGCGGCTGCATACGCTTGATCCGGCTACCTGCCCATTCGAC
CACCAAGCGAAACATCGCATCGAGCGAGCACGTACTCGGATGGAAGCCGGTCTTGTCGATCAGGATGATC
TGGACGAAGAGCATCAGGGGCTCGCGCCAGCCGAACTGTTCGCCAGGCTCAAGGCGCGCATGCCCGACGG
CGAGGATCTCGTCGTGACCCATGGCGATGCCTGCTTGCCGAATATCATGGTGGAAAATGGCCGCTTTTCT
GGATTCATCGACTGTGGCCGGCTGGGTGTGGCGGACCGCTATCAGGACATAGCGTTGGCTACCCGTGATA
TTGCTGAAGAGCTTGGCGGCGAATGGGCTGACCGCTTCCTCGTGCTTTACGGTATCGCCGCTCCCGATTC
GCAGCGCATCGCCTTCTATCGCCTTCTTGACGAGTTCTTCTGAGCGGGACTCTGGGGTTCGAAATGACCG
ACCAAGCGACGCCCAACCTGCCATCACGAGATTTCGATTCCACCGCCGCCTTCTATGAAAGGTTGGGCTT
CGGAATCGTTTTCCGGGACGCCGGCTGGATGATCCTCCAGCGCGGGGATCTCATGCTGGAGTTCTTCGCC
CACCCCAACTTGTTTATTGCAGCTTATAATGGTTACAAATAAAGCAATAGCATCACAAATTTCACAAATA
AAGCATTTTTTTCACTGCATTCTAGTTGTGGTTTGTCCAAACTCATCAATGTATCTTATCATGTCTGTAT
ACCGTCGACCTCTAGCTAGAGCTTGGCGTAATCATGGTCATAGCTGTTTCCTGTGTGAAATTGTTATCCG
CTCACAATTCCACACAACATACGAGCCGGAAGCATAAAGTGTAAAGCCTGGGGTGCCTAATGAGTGAGCT
AACTCACATTAATTGCGTTGCGCTCACTGCCCGCTTTCCAGTCGGGAAACCTGTCGTGCCAGCTGCATTA
ATGAATCGGCCAACGCGCGGGGAGAGGCGGTTTGCGTATTGGGCGCTCTTCCGCTTCCTCGCTCACTGAC
TCGCTGCGCTCGGTCGTTCGGCTGCGGCGAGCGGTATCAGCTCACTCAAAGGCGGTAATACGGTTATCCA
CAGAATCAGGGGATAACGCAGGAAAGAACATGTGAGCAAAAGGCCAGCAAAAGGCCAGGAACCGTAAAAA
GGCCGCGTTGCTGGCGTTTTTCCATAGGCTCCGCCCCCCTGACGAGCATCACAAAAATCGACGCTCAAGT
CAGAGGTGGCGAAACCCGACAGGACTATAAAGATACCAGGCGTTTCCCCCTGGAAGCTCCCTCGTGCGCT
CTCCTGTTCCGACCCTGCCGCTTACCGGATACCTGTCCGCCTTTCTCCCTTCGGGAAGCGTGGCGCTTTC
TCATAGCTCACGCTGTAGGTATCTCAGTTCGGTGTAGGTCGTTCGCTCCAAGCTGGGCTGTGTGCACGAA
CCCCCCGTTCAGCCCGACCGCTGCGCCTTATCCGGTAACTATCGTCTTGAGTCCAACCCGGTAAGACACG
ACTTATCGCCACTGGCAGCAGCCACTGGTAACAGGATTAGCAGAGCGAGGTATGTAGGCGGTGCTACAGA
GTTCTTGAAGTGGTGGCCTAACTACGGCTACACTAGAAGAACAGTATTTGGTATCTGCGCTCTGCTGAAG
CCAGTTACCTTCGGAAAAAGAGTTGGTAGCTCTTGATCCGGCAAACAAACCACCGCTGGTAGCGGTGGTT
TTTTTGTTTGCAAGCAGCAGATTACGCGCAGAAAAAAAGGATCTCAAGAAGATCCTTTGATCTTTTCTAC
GGGGTCTGACGCTCAGTGGAACGAAAACTCACGTTAAGGGATTTTGGTCATGAGATTATCAAAAAGGATC
TTCACCTAGATCCTTTTAAATTAAAAATGAAGTTTTAAATCAATCTAAAGTATATATGAGTAAACTTGGT
CTGACAGTTACCAATGCTTAATCAGTGAGGCACCTATCTCAGCGATCTGTCTATTTCGTTCATCCATAGT
TGCCTGACTCCCCGTCGTGTAGATAACTACGATACGGGAGGGCTTACCATCTGGCCCCAGTGCTGCAATG
ATACCGCGAGACCCACGCTCACCGGCTCCAGATTTATCAGCAATAAACCAGCCAGCCGGAAGGGCCGAGC
GCAGAAGTGGTCCTGCAACTTTATCCGCCTCCATCCAGTCTATTAATTGTTGCCGGGAAGCTAGAGTAAG
TAGTTCGCCAGTTAATAGTTTGCGCAACGTTGTTGCCATTGCTACAGGCATCGTGGTGTCACGCTCGTCG
TTTGGTATGGCTTCATTCAGCTCCGGTTCCCAACGATCAAGGCGAGTTACATGATCCCCCATGTTGTGCA
AAAAAGCGGTTAGCTCCTTCGGTCCTCCGATCGTTGTCAGAAGTAAGTTGGCCGCAGTGTTATCACTCAT
GGTTATGGCAGCACTGCATAATTCTCTTACTGTCATGCCATCCGTAAGATGCTTTTCTGTGACTGGTGAG
TACTCAACCAAGTCATTCTGAGAATAGTGTATGCGGCGACCGAGTTGCTCTTGCCCGGCGTCAATACGGG
ATAATACCGCGCCACATAGCAGAACTTTAAAAGTGCTCATCATTGGAAAACGTTCTTCGGGGCGAAAACT
CTCAAGGATCTTACCGCTGTTGAGATCCAGTTCGATGTAACCCACTCGTGCACCCAACTGATCTTCAGCA
TCTTTTACTTTCACCAGCGTTTCTGGGTGAGCAAAAACAGGAAGGCAAAATGCCGCAAAAAAGGGAATAA
GGGCGACACGGAAATGTTGAATACTCATACTCTTCCTTTTTCAATATTATTGAAGCATTTATCAGGGTTA
TTGTCTCATGAGCGGATACATATTTGAATGTATTTAGAAAAATAAACAAATAGGGGTTCCGCGCACATTT
CCCCGAAAAGTGCCACCTGACG
Features (pLannotate 1.2.2; 22 found; start..end, strand, type, name):
     30..82      -  misc_feature   bom (fragment): basis of mobility region from pBR322
    237..616     +  enhancer       CMV enhancer: human cytomegalovirus immediate early enhancer
    617..820     +  promoter       CMV promoter: human cytomegalovirus (CMV) immediate early promoter
    816..849     +  LTR            5' LTR (truncated) (fragment): truncated 5' long terminal repeat (LTR) from HIV-1
    865..883     +  promoter       T7 promoter: promoter for bacteriophage T7 RNA polymerase
    945..1661    +  CDS            Clover: Clover is a basic (constitutively fluorescent) green/yellow fluorescent protein published in 2012, derived from Aequorea victoria. It is reported to be a rapidly-maturing weak dimer with high acid sensitivity.
   1668..4277    +  CDS            EPAS1: EPAS1_HUMAN - Also known as BHLHE73, HIF2A, MOP2, PASD2. Experimental evidence at protein level: Swiss-Prot protein existence level 1. Transcription factor involved in the induction of oxygen regulated genes. Heterodimerizes with ARNT; heterodimer binds to core DNA sequence 5'-TACGTG-3' within the hypoxia response element (HRE) of target gene promoters (By similarity). Regulates the vascular endothelial growth factor (VEGF) expression and seems to be implicated in the development of blood vessels and the tubular system of lung. May also play a role in the formation of the endothelium that give
   4331..4349    -  promoter       SP6 promoter: promoter for bacteriophage SP6 RNA polymerase
   4375..4599    +  polyA_signal   bGH poly(A) signal: bovine growth hormone polyadenylation signal
   4603..4624    +  promoter       SV40 promoter (fragment): SV40 enhancer and early promoter
   4645..5073    +  rep_origin     f1 ori (sequence partly withheld): f1 bacteriophage origin of replication; arrow indicates direction of (+) strand synthesis
   5087..5416    +  promoter       SV40 promoter: SV40 enhancer and early promoter
   5483..6274    +  CDS            neo: KKA2_KLEPN - Also known as kan, nptII. Experimental evidence at protein level: Swiss-Prot protein existence level 1. Resistance to kanamycin, neomycin, paromomycin, ribostamycin, butirosin and gentamicin B. From Klebsiella pneumoniae.
   6298..6456    +  CDS            ble (fragment): BLE_KLEPN - Experimental evidence at protein level: Swiss-Prot protein existence level 1. Binding protein with a strong affinity to the bleomycin family of antibiotics. Binds to CL990; an antimitotic-antibiotic compound. From Klebsiella pneumoniae.
   6451..6572    +  polyA_signal   SV40 poly(A) signal: SV40 polyadenylation signal
   6645..6661    -  protein_bind   lac operator: The lac repressor binds to the lac operator to inhibit transcription in E. coli. This inhibition can be relieved by adding lactose or isopropyl-β-D-thiogalactopyranoside (IPTG). lac repressor encoded by lacI
   6669..6699    -  promoter       lac promoter: promoter for the E. coli lac operon
   6714..6735    -  protein_bind   CAP binding site: CAP binding activates transcription in the presence of cAMP. E. coli catabolite activator protein
   6748..6840    -  CDS            lacI (fragment): lac repressor; lacI; The lac repressor binds to the lac operator to inhibit transcription in E. coli. This inhibition can be relieved by adding lactose or isopropyl-β-D-thiogalactopyranoside (IPTG).
   7023..7611    -  rep_origin     ori: high-copy-number ColE1/pMB1/pBR322/pUC origin of replication
   7782..8642    -  CDS            AmpR: β-lactamase; bla; confers resistance to ampicillin, carbenicillin, and related antibiotics
   8643..8747    -  promoter       AmpR promoter: bla
