[The description below was written by a language model from this plasmid's Addgene catalogue record and pLannotate feature annotations shown in this document.]
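Description:
HA-Clover-HIF-2alpha S581A is a mammalian expression plasmid of about 8.8 kb that produces human hypoxia-inducible factor 2 alpha (EPAS1) carrying a serine-to-alanine substitution at residue 581, fused at its N terminus to an HA epitope and the green/yellow fluorescent protein Clover. It was made by site-directed mutagenesis of the corresponding wild-type HA-Clover-HIF-2alpha plasmid, and the HIF2A coding sequence originally came from a HaloTag-HIF-2a construct. The roughly 2.6 kb insert sits between retained BsrGI and NotI sites. In bacteria the plasmid replicates at high copy from a ColE1/pUC-type origin and is selected with ampicillin through the β-lactamase gene. An f1 origin is also present.

Expression is driven by the human CMV immediate-early enhancer and promoter, followed by a T7 promoter, the Clover open reading frame, and then the EPAS1 coding sequence almost immediately downstream, consistent with a single fusion protein. The transcript ends at the bovine growth hormone polyadenylation signal, with an SP6 promoter in reverse orientation just before it. The HA tag is listed in the catalogue record but is not annotated separately in the feature table. A second cassette, consisting of the SV40 early promoter, the neomycin phosphotransferase gene and the SV40 polyadenylation signal, allows G418 selection of stably transfected mammalian cells. Short fragments annotated as an HIV-1 LTR, ble, lacI and bom appear to be backbone remnants rather than functional elements.

The fluorescent tag allows the fusion protein to be visualised in cells, and the HA epitope allows antibody-based detection. Replacing Ser581 with alanine removes the hydroxyl side chain, a change commonly used to block phosphorylation, though the record does not state the specific purpose of the mutation.
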