Addgene plasmid #163376: HA-Clover-HIF-2alpha S581A
Purpose: Express HA- and Clover-tagged HIF-2alpha (with a site-directed mutation Ser581Ala) plasmid
Depositing lab: Violaine Sée. Depositing organization: University of Liverpool.
Backbone
  Vector backbone: HA-Clover-HIF-2_ Wildtype
  Backbone manufacturer: Leonard Daly
  Backbone size w/o insert (bp): 6163
  Vector type: Mammalian Expression
  Selectable markers: Neomycin (select with G418)
Growth in bacteria
  Bacterial resistance: Ampicillin, 100 μg/mL
  Growth temperature: 37°C
  Growth strain: DH5alpha
  Copy number: High Copy
Gene/Insert
  Gene/Insert name: Hypoxia Inducible Factor 2 alpha (alt names: HIF-2a; ESAP1)
  Species: H. sapiens (human)
  Insert size (bp): 2613
  Mutation: S581A
  Entrez Gene: EPAS1 (a.k.a. ECYT4, HIF2A, HLF, MOP2, PASD2, bHLHe73)
  Promoter: CMV Promoter
  Tag / fusion protein: HA- and Clover-tagged (N terminal on backbone)
  Cloning method: Restriction Enzyme; 5′ cloning site BsrGI (not destroyed); 3′ cloning site NotI (not destroyed)
  Sequencing primers: 5′ GCAGAACACCCCCATCGG; 3′ CAGTACCAGGACTACAGC
Resource information
  A portion of this plasmid was derived from a plasmid made by: HIF2A gene from HaloTag-HIF-2a plasmid (obtained from the Katzusa DNA Research Institute)
Terms and licenses: Academic/Nonprofit Terms; Industry Terms: Not Available to Industry
Depositor comments: Site-directed Mutagenesis
How to cite: HA-Clover-HIF-2alpha S581A was a gift from Violaine Sée (Addgene plasmid # 163376 ; http://n2t.net/addgene:163376 ; RRID:Addgene_163376)
